>Addgene plasmid #54675 | mCrimson3-N1 | depositor partial sequence | sequence record 85072 | insert sequence
GCTAGTGACGTCAGATCCGCTAGCGCTACCGGACTCAGATCTCGAGCTCAAGCTTCGAATTCTGCAGTCG
ACGGTACCGCGGGCCCGGGATCCACCGGTCGCCACCATGGTGAGCAAGGGCGAGGAGCTGATCAAGGAGA
ACATGCACAGCAAGCTGTACCTGACAGGCAGCGTGAACGGCCACCAGTTCAAGTGCACCCACGAAGGGGA
GGGCAAGCCCTACGAGGGCACCCAGACCAACAGGATCAAGGTGGTGGAGGGAGGCCCCCTGCCGTTCGCA
TTCGACATCCTGGCCACCATGTTTATGTACGGGAGCAAGGCCTTCATCAAGTACCCCAAGGGCCTCCCCG
ATTATTTTAAGCAGTCCTTCCCTGAGGGCTTCACATGGGAGAGAACCATGGTGTTCGAAGACGGGGGCAC
CCTGACCGCCACCCAGGACACCAGCCTCCAGGACGGCTGCCTCATCTACAACGTGAAGCTGAGAGGGGAG
AACTTCCCAGCCAACGGCCCCGTGATGAAGCAGACAACACTGGGCTGGGAGCCCAGCACCGAGACCCTGT
ACCCCGCTGACGGCGCCCTGGAAGGCAGATGCGACATGGCCCTGAAGCTCGTGGGCGGGGGCCACCTGCA
CTGCAACTTCAAGACCACATACAAATCCAAGAAACCCGCTACAAACCTCAAGATGCCCGGCGTCCACTAC
GTGGACCGCAGACTGGAAAGAATCAAGGAGGCCGACAACGAGACCTACGTCGAGCAGCACGAGGTGGCTG
TGGCCAGATACTGCGACCTCCCTAGCAAACTGGGGCACAAACTTAATGGCATGGACGAGCTGTACAAGTA
AGCGGCCGCGACTCTAGATCATAATCAGCCATACCACATTTGTAGAGGTTTTACTTGC
