>Addgene plasmid #54675 | mCrimson3-N1 | addgene partial sequence | sequence record 90813 | CMV-F 5'-CGCAAATGGGCGGTAGGCGTG-3'
GTGAACCGGTCAGATCCGCTAGCGCTACCGGACTCAGATCTCGAGCTCAAGCTTCGAATTCTGCAGTCGA
CGGTACCGCGGGCCCGGGATCCACCGGTCGCCACCATGGTGAGCAAGGGCGAGGAGCTGATCAAGGAGAA
CATGCACAGCAAGCTGTACCTGACAGGCAGCGTGAACGGCCACCAGTTCAAGTGCACCCACGAAGGGGAG
GGCAAGCCCTACGAGGGCACCCAGACCAACAGGATCAAGGTGGTGGAGGGAGGCCCCCTGCCGTTCGCAT
TCGACATCCTGGCCACCATGTTTATGTACGGGAGCAAGGCCTTCATCAAGTACCCCAAGGGCCTCCCCGA
TTATTTTAAGCAGTCCTTCCCTGAGGGCTTCACATGGGAGAGAACCATGGTGTTCGAAGACGGGGGCACC
CTGACCGCCACCCAGGACACCAGCCTCCAGGACGGCTGCCTCATCTACAACGTGAAGCTGAGAGGGGAGA
ACTTCCCAGCCAACGGCCCCGTGATGAAGCAGACAACACTGGGCTGGGAGCCCAGCACCGAGACCCTGTA
CCCCGCTGACGGCGCCCTGGAAGGCAGATGCGACATGGCCCTGAAGCTCGTGGGCGGGGGCCACCTGCAC
TGCAACTTCAAGACCACATACAAATCCAAGAAACCCGCTACAAACCTCAAGATGCCCGGCGTCCACTACG
TGGACCGCAGACTGGAAAGAATCAAGGAGGCCGACAACGAGACCTACGTCGAGCAGCACGAGGTGGCTGT
GGCCAGATACTGCGACCTCCCTAGCAAACTGGGGCACAAACTTAATGGCATGG
