[The description below was written by a language model from this plasmid's Addgene catalogue record.]
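Description:
mCrimson3-N1 is an empty mammalian expression backbone of about 4.75 kb, designed for making fusions to the red fluorescent protein mCrimson3. It carries no insert. Instead, the mCrimson3 coding sequence sits on the backbone so that a gene of interest cloned upstream and in frame, without its own stop codon, is expressed with mCrimson3 at its C terminus. This is the usual meaning of the "N1" designation in this family of fluorescent protein cloning vectors. The recorded spectral properties are an excitation maximum of 588 nm and an emission maximum of 615 nm, which places the reporter in the orange-red to red range and makes it suitable for pairing with green or cyan fluorophores in multicolour imaging.

The plasmid is maintained in E. coli as a high-copy construct under kanamycin selection. In mammalian cells, a neomycin resistance marker allows G418 selection of stable transfectants. In vectors of this type a single resistance gene commonly serves both purposes, but no feature table is provided here, so that arrangement cannot be confirmed for this construct. For the same reason, the promoter driving the fusion, the polyadenylation signal, the origins of replication and the composition of the multiple cloning site are not stated in the record.

Typical uses are building C-terminally tagged fusion proteins to follow subcellular localization or expression in live or fixed mammalian cells. Transfected unmodified, the vector could also serve as a control expressing untargeted mCrimson3.
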