Addgene plasmid #54675: mCrimson3-N1
Purpose: (Empty Backbone) Localization: N1 Cloning Vector, Excitation: 588, Emission: 615
Depositing lab: Michael Davidson. Depositing organization: Florida State University, Tallahassee.
Backbone
  Vector backbone: mCrimson3-N1
  Backbone size (bp): 4750
  Vector type: Mammalian Expression
  Selectable markers: Neomycin (select with G418)
  Tag / fusion protein: mCrimson3 (C terminal on backbone)
Growth in bacteria
  Bacterial resistance: Kanamycin, 50 μg/mL
  Growth temperature: 37°C
  Growth strain: DH5alpha
  Copy number: High Copy
Gene/Insert
  Gene/Insert name: None
  Tag / fusion protein: mCrimson3 (C terminal on backbone)
Terms and licenses: Academic/Nonprofit Terms; Industry Terms
Depositor comments: . Excitation = 588; Emission = 615
How to cite: mCrimson3-N1 was a gift from Michael Davidson (Addgene plasmid # 54675 ; http://n2t.net/addgene:54675 ; RRID:Addgene_54675)
